Addgene plasmid #54269: mEmerald-Talin-IBS2-7
Purpose: Localization: Focal Adhesions, Excitation: 487, Emission: 509
Depositing lab: Michael Davidson. Depositing organization: Florida State University, Tallahassee.
Backbone
  Vector backbone: mEmerald
  Backbone size w/o insert (bp): 4750
  Vector type: Mammalian Expression
  Selectable markers: Neomycin (select with G418)
Growth in bacteria
  Bacterial resistance: Kanamycin, 50 μg/mL
  Growth temperature: 37°C
  Growth strain: DH5alpha
  Copy number: High Copy
Gene/Insert
  Gene/Insert name: Talin-IBS2 (alt name: NM_011602.5)
  Species: M. musculus (mouse)
  Mutation: integrin binding site
  Promoter: CMV
  Tag / fusion protein: mEmerald (C terminal on backbone)
  Cloning method: Unknown
  Sequencing primers: 5′ CMV-F; 3′ SV40pA-R
Terms and licenses: Academic/Nonprofit Terms; Industry Terms
Depositor comments: Talin-IBS2 (integrin binding site). Excitation = 487; Emission = 509. Localization data: Talin Integrin Binding Site
How to cite: mEmerald-Talin-IBS2-7 was a gift from Michael Davidson (Addgene plasmid # 54269 ; http://n2t.net/addgene:54269 ; RRID:Addgene_54269)
