[The description below was written by a language model from this plasmid's Addgene catalogue record.]
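Description:
mEmerald-Talin-IBS2-7 is a mammalian expression plasmid built on an mEmerald fluorescent-protein backbone of about 4.75 kb (excluding the insert). It is designed to express a fluorescently labelled fragment of mouse talin in cultured cells. It is maintained in E. coli as a high-copy plasmid under kanamycin selection. It also carries a neomycin resistance marker, so transfected mammalian cells can be selected with G418, for example to derive stable lines. The record does not include a feature table, so the origins of replication and the promoters driving the resistance marker are not explicitly documented. The listed SV40pA reverse sequencing primer implies an SV40 polyadenylation signal downstream of the expression cassette.

The payload is Talin-IBS2, the integrin binding site 2 region of mouse talin (the record cites a mouse talin reference transcript). It is expressed from the strong constitutive CMV promoter as a fusion with mEmerald. The record lists the tag as C-terminal on the backbone, meaning the talin fragment sits upstream of the fluorescent protein. The "7" in the name may denote a linker length, but the record does not explain it, and the exact boundaries of the talin fragment are also not stated. mEmerald is a bright green GFP derivative, recorded here with excitation at 487 nm and emission at 509 nm. Talin links integrins to the actin cytoskeleton, so the fusion is intended as a localization marker for focal adhesions. It is typically used in live-cell or fixed-cell fluorescence imaging to visualise adhesion sites or to study the targeting of this integrin-binding domain.
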