>Addgene plasmid #54269 | mEmerald-Talin-IBS2-7 | depositor partial sequence | sequence record 84410 | insert sequence
CATTGACGTCAATGGGAGTTTGTTTTGGCACCAAAATCAACGGGACTTTCCAAAAATGTCGTAACAACTC
CGCCCCCATTGACGCAAATGGGCGGTAGGCGTGTACGGTGGGAGGTCTATATAAGCAGAGCTGGTTTAGT
GAACCGTCAGATCCGCTAGCGCCACCATGGGCCAGGTGGTGCTGATCAACGCCGTGAAGGACGTGGCCAA
GGCCCTGGGCGACCTGATCAGCGCCACCAAGGGGGATCCACCGGTCGCCACCATGGTGAGCAAGGGCGAG
GAGCTGTTCACCGGGGTGGTGCCCATCCTGGTCGAGCTGGACGGCGACGTAAACGGCCACAAGTTCAGCG
TGTCCGGCGAGGGCGAGGGCGATGCCACCTACGGCAAGCTGACCCTGAAGTTCATCTGCACCACCGGCAA
GCTGCCCGTGCCCTGGCCCACCCTCGTGACCACCTTGACCTACGGCGTGCAGTGCTTCGCCCGCTACCCC
GACCACATGAAGCAGCACGACTTCTTCAAGTCCGCCATGCCCGAAGGCTACGTCCAGGAGCGCACCATCT
TCTTCAAGGACGACGGCAACTACAAGACCCGCGCCGAGGTGAAGTTCGAGGGCGACACCCTGGTGAACCG
CATCGAGCTGAAGGGCATCGACTTCAAGGAGGACGGCAACATCCTGGGGCACAAGCTGGAGTACAACTAC
AACAGCCACAAGGTCTATATCACCGCCGACAAGCAGAAGAACGGCATCAAGGTGAACTTCAAGACCCGCC
ACAACATCGAGGACGGCAGCGTGCAGCTCGCCGACCACTACCAGCAGAACACCCCCATCGGCGACGGCCC
CGTGCTGCTGCCCGACAACCACTACCTGAGCACCCAGTCCAAGCTGAGCAAAGACCCCAACGAGAAGCGC
GATCACATGGTCCTGCTGGAGTTCGTGACCGCCGCCGGGATCACTCTCGGCATGGACGAGCTGTACAAGT
AAGCGGCCGCGACTCTAGATCATAATCAGCCATACCACATTTGTAGAGGTTTTTACTTGCTTTAAAAAAA
CCTCCCACACCTCCCCCCTGAACCTGAACATAAAATGAATGCAATTGTTGTTGTTAACTTGTTTATTGCA
GCTTATAATGGTTTAC
