>Addgene plasmid #54269 | mEmerald-Talin-IBS2-7 | addgene partial sequence | sequence record 93228 | EGFP-N 5'-CGTCGCCGTCCAGCTCGACCAG-3'
CCTTGCTCACCATGGTGGCGACCGGTGGATCCCCCTTGGTGGCGCTGATCAGGTCGCCCAGGGCCTTGGC
CACGTCCTTCACGGCGTTGATCAGCACCACCTGGCCCATGGTGGCGCTAGCGGATCTGACGGTTCACTAA
ACCAGCTCTGCTTATATAGACCTCCCACCGTACACGCCTACCGCCCATTTGCGTCAATGGGGCGGAGTTG
TTACGACATTTTGGAAAGTCCCGTTGATTTTGGTGCCAAAACAAACTCCCATTGACGTCAATGGGGTGGA
GACTTGGAAATCCCCGTGAGTCAAACCGCTATCCACGCCCATTGATGTACTGCCAAAACCGCATCACCAT
GGTAATAGCGATGACTAATACGTAGATGTACTGCCAAGTAGGAAAGTCCCATAAGGTCATGTACTGGGCA
TAATGCCAGGCGGGCCATTTACCGTCATTGACGTCAATAGGGGGCGTACTTGGCATATGATACACTTGAT
GTACTGCCAAGTGGGCAGTTTACCGTAAATACTCCACCCATTGACGTCAATGGAAAGTCCCTATTGGCGT
TACTATGGGAACATACGTCATTATTGACGTCAATGGGCGGGGGTCGTTGGGCGGTCAGCCAGGCGGGCCA
TTTACCGTAAGTTATGTAACGCGGAACTCCATATATGGGCTATGAACTAATGACCCCGTAATTGATTACT
ATTAATAACTAATGCATGGCGGTAATACGGTTATCCACAGAATCAGGGGATAACGCAGGAAAGAACATGT
GAGCAA
